>Addgene plasmid #211798 | pLV-SFFV-MCS-WPRE-UbC-MCS | addgene full sequence | sequence record 418070 | Addgene NGS Result
TGATATCGAGCTTGCTACAAGGGACTTTCCGCTGGGGACTTTCCAGGGAGGCGTGGCCTGGGCGGGACTG
GGGAGTGGCGAGCCCTCAGATCCTGCATATAAGCAGCTGCTTTTTGCCTGTACTGGGTCTCTCTGGTTAG
ACCAGATCTGAGCCTGGGAGCTCTCTGGCTAACTAGGGAACCCACTGCTTAAGCCTCAATAAAGCTTGCC
TTGAGTGCTTCAAGTAGTGTGTGCCCGTCTGTTGTGTGACTCTGGTAACTAGAGATCCCTCAGACCCTTT
TAGTCAGTGTGGAAAATCTCTAGCAGTGGCGCCCGAACAGGGACTTGAAAGCGAAAGGGAAACCAGAGGA
GCTCTCTCGACGCAGGACTCGGCTTGCTGAAGCGCGCACGGCAAGAGGCGAGGGGCGGCGACTGGTGAGT
ACGCCAAAAATTTTGACTAGCGGAGGCTAGAAGGAGAGAGATGGGTGCGAGAGCGTCAGTATTAAGCGGG
GGAGAATTAGATCGCGATGGGAAAAAATTCGGTTAAGGCCAGGGGGAAAGAAAAAATATAAATTAAAACA
TATAGTATGGGCAAGCAGGGAGCTAGAACGATTCGCAGTTAATCCTGGCCTGTTAGAAACATCAGAAGGC
TGTAGACAAATACTGGGACAGCTACAACCATCCCTTCAGACAGGATCAGAAGAACTTAGATCATTATATA
ATACAGTAGCAACCCTCTATTGTGTGCATCAAAGGATAGAGATAAAAGACACCAAGGAAGCTTTAGACAA
GATAGAGGAAGAGCAAAACAAAAGTAAGACCACCGCACAGCAAGCGGCCGGCCGCTGATCTTCAGACCTG
GAGGAGGAGATATGAGGGACAATTGGAGAAGTGAATTATATAAATATAAAGTAGTAAAAATTGAACCATT
AGGAGTAGCACCCACCAAGGCAAAGAGAAGAGTGGTGCAGAGAGAAAAAAGAGCAGTGGGAATAGGAGCT
TTGTTCCTTGGGTTCTTGGGAGCAGCAGGAAGCACTATGGGCGCAGCGTCAATGACGCTGACGGTACAGG
CCAGACAATTATTGTCTGGTATAGTGCAGCAGCAGAACAATTTGCTGAGGGCTATTGAGGCGCAACAGCA
TCTGTTGCAACTCACAGTCTGGGGCATCAAGCAGCTCCAGGCAAGAATCCTGGCTGTGGAAAGATACCTA
AAGGATCAACAGCTCCTGGGGATTTGGGGTTGCTCTGGAAAACTCATTTGCACCACTGCTGTGCCTTGGA
ATGCTAGTTGGAGTAATAAATCTCTGGAACAGATTTGGAATCACACGACCTGGATGGAGTGGGACAGAGA
AATTAACAATTACACAAGCTTAATACACTCCTTAATTGAAGAATCGCAAAACCAGCAAGAAAAGAATGAA
CAAGAATTATTGGAATTAGATAAATGGGCAAGTTTGTGGAATTGGTTTAACATAACAAATTGGCTGTGGT
ATATAAAATTATTCATAATGATAGTAGGAGGCTTGGTAGGTTTAAGAATAGTTTTTGCTGTACTTTCTAT
AGTGAATAGAGTTAGGCAGGGATATTCACCATTATCGTTTCAGACCCACCTCCCAACCCCGAGGGGACCC
GACAGGCCCGAAGGAATAGAAGAAGAAGGTGGAGAGAGAGACAGAGACAGATCCATTCGATTAGTGAACG
GATCTCGACGGTATCGCCAAATGGCAGTATTCATCCACAATTTTAAAAGAAAAGGGGGGATTGGGGGGTA
CAGTGCAGGGGAAAGAATAGTAGACATAATAGCAACAGACATACAAACTAAAGAATTACAAAAACAAATT
ACAAAAATTCAAAATTTTCGGGTTTATTACAGGGACAGCAGAGATCCAGTTTGGATCGATAAGCTTGATA
TCGAATTCCTGCAGCCCCGATAAAATAAAAGATTTTATTTAGTCTCCAGAAAAAGGGGGGAATGAAAGAC
CCCACCTGTAGGTTTGGCAAGCTAGCTGCAGTAACGCCATTTTGCAAGGCATGGAAAAATACCAAACCAA
GAATAGAGAAGTTCAGATCAAGGGCGGGTACATGAAAATAGCTAACGTTGGGCCAAACAGGATATCTGCG
GTGAGCAGTTTCGGCCCCGGCCCGGGGCCAAGAACAGATGGTCACCGCAGTTTCGGCCCCGGCCCGAGGC
CAAGAACAGATGGTCCCCAGATATGGCCCAACCCTCAGCAGTTTCTTAAGACCCATCAGATGTTTCCAGG
CTCCCCCAAGGACCTGAAATGACCCTGCGCCTTATTTGAATTAACCAATCAGCCTGCTTCTCGCTTCTGT
TCGCGCGCTTCTGCTTCCCGAGCTCTATAAAAGAGCTCACAACCCCTCACTCGGCGCGCCAGTCCTCCGA
CAGACTGAGTCGCCCGGGGGGATCCCGTACGGTGAACGCGTGGCGTTACATATGTTAATTAAGTTTAAAC
GCGGCCGCGACTCTAGAGTCGACCTGCAGGCATGCAAGCTTGATATCAAGCTTATCGATAATCAACCTCT
GGATTACAAAATTTGTGAAAGATTGACTGGTATTCTTAACTATGTTGCTCCTTTTACGCTATGTGGATAC
GCTGCTTTAATGCCTTTGTATCATGCTATTGCTTCCCGTATGGCTTTCATTTTCTCCTCCTTGTATAAAT
CCTGGTTGCTGTCTCTTTATGAGGAGTTGTGGCCCGTTGTCAGGCAACGTGGCGTGGTGTGCACTGTGTT
TGCTGACGCAACCCCCACTGGTTGGGGCATTGCCACCACCTGTCAGCTCCTTTCCGGGACTTTCGCTTTC
CCCCTCCCTATTGCCACGGCGGAACTCATCGCCGCCTGCCTTGCCCGCTGCTGGACAGGGGCTCGGCTGT
TGGGCACTGACAATTCCGTGGTGTTGTCGGGGAAATCATCGTCCTTTCCTTGGCTGCTCGCCTGTGTTGC
CACCTGGATTCTGCGCGGGACGTCCTTCTGCTACGTCCCTTCGGCCCTCAATCCAGCGGACCTTCCTTCC
CGCGGGCGCCCCCCTCCTCACGGCGAGCGCTGCCACGTCAGACGAAGGGCGCAGCGAGCGTCCTGATCCT
TCCGCCCGGACGCTCAGGACAGCGGCCCGCTGCTCATAAGACTCGGCCTTAGAACCCCAGTATCAGCAGA
AGGACATTTTAGGACGGGACTTGGGTGACTCTAGGGCACTGGTTTTCTTTCCAGAGAGCGGAACAGGCGA
GGAAAAGTAGTCCCTTCTCGGCGATTCTGCGGAGGGATCTCCGTGGGGCGGTGAACGCCGATGATTATAT
AAGGACGCGCCGGGTGTGGCACAGCTAGTTCCGTCGCAGCCGGGATTTGGGTCGCGGTTCTTGTTTGTGG
ATCGCTGTGATCGTCACTTGGTGAGTAGCGGGCTGCTGGGCTGGCCGGGGCTTTCGTGGCCGCCGGGCCG
CTCGGTGGGACGGAAGCGTGTGGAGAGACCGCCAAGGGCTGTAGTCTGGGTCCGCGAGCAAGGTTGCCCT
GAACTGGGGGTTGGGGGGAGCGCAGCAAAATGGCGGCTGTTCCCGAGTCTTGAATGGAAGACGCTTGTGA
GGCGGGCTGTGAGGTCGTTGAAACAAGGTGGGGGGCATGGTGGGCGGCAAGAACCCAAGGTCTTGAGGCC
TTCGCTAATGCGGGAAAGCTCTTATTCGGGTGAGATGGGCTGGGGCACCATCTGGGGACCCTGACGTGAA
GTTTGTCACTGACTGGAGAACTCGGTTTGTCGTCTGTTGCGGGGGCGGCAGTTATGGCGGTGCCGTTGGG
CAGTGCACCCGTACCTTTGGGAGCGCGCGCCCTCGTCGTGTCGTGACGTCACCCGTTCTGTTGGCTTATA
ATGCAGGGTGGGGCCACCTGCCGGTAGGTGTGCGGTAGGCTTTTCTCCGTCGCAGGACGCAGGGTTCGGG
CCTAGGGTAGGCTCTCCTGAATCGACAGGCGCCGGACCTCTGGTGAGGGGAGGGATAAGTGAGGCGTCAG
TTTCTTTGGTCGGTTTTATGTACCTATCTTCTTAAGTAGCTGAAGCTCCGGTTTTGAACTATGCGCTCGG
GGTTGGCGAGTGTGTTTTGTGAAGTTTTTTAGGCACCTTTTGAAATGTAATCATTTGGGTCAATATGTAA
TTTTCAGTGTTAGACTAGTAAATTGTCCGCTAAATTCTGGCCGTTTTTGGCTTTTTTGTTAGACGAAGCT
TGGTACCGAGCTCGGATCAATTCTTCGAAATCGTGGCCAGTTTAAACCCAACAACCTACTGGCGGACCGC
TCGAGGGAATTAATTCGAGCTCGGTACCTTTAAGACCAATGACTTACAAGGCAGCTGTAGATCTTAGCCA
CTTTTTAAAAGAAAAGGGGGGACTGGAAGGGCTAATTCACTCCCAACGAAGACAAGATCTGCTTTTTGCT
TGTACTGGGTCTCTCTGGTTAGACCAGATCTGAGCCTGGGAGCTCTCTGGCTAACTAGGGAACCCACTGC
TTAAGCCTCAATAAAGCTTGCCTTGAGTGCTTCAAGTAGTGTGTGCCCGTCTGTTGTGTGACTCTGGTAA
CTAGAGATCCCTCAGACCCTTTTAGTCAGTGTGGAAAATCTCTAGCAGCATCTAGAATTAATTCCGTGTA
TTCTATAGTGTCACCTAAATCGTATGTGTATGATACATAAGGTTATGTATTAATTGTAGCCGCGTTCTAA
CGACAATATGTACAAGCCTAATTGTGTAGCATCTGGCTTACTGAAGCAGACCCTATCATCTCTCTCGTAA
ACTGCCGTCAGAGTCGGTTTGGTTGGACGAACCTTCTGAGTTTCTGGTAACGCCGTCCCGCACCCGGAAA
TGGTCAGCGAACCAATCAGCAGGGTCATCGCTAGCCAGATCCTCTACGCCGGACGCATCGTGGCCGGCAT
CACCGGCGCCACAGGTGCGGTTGCTGGCGCCTATATCGCCGACATCACCGATGGGGAAGATCGGGCTCGC
CACTTCGGGCTCATGAGCGCTTGTTTCGGCGTGGGTATGGTGGCAGGCCCCGTGGCCGGGGGACTGTTGG
GCGCCATCTCCTTGCATGCACCATTCCTTGCGGCGGCGGTGCTCAACGGCCTCAACCTACTACTGGGCTG
CTTCCTAATGCAGGAGTCGCATAAGGGAGAGCGTCGAATGGTGCACTCTCAGTACAATCTGCTCTGATGC
CGCATAGTTAAGCCAGCCCCGACACCCGCCAACACCCGCTGACGCGCCCTGACGGGCTTGTCTGCTCCCG
GCATCCGCTTACAGACAAGCTGTGACCGTCTCCGGGAGCTGCATGTGTCAGAGGTTTTCACCGTCATCAC
CGAAACGCGCGAGACGAAAGGGCCTCGTGATACGCCTATTTTTATAGGTTAATGTCATGATAATAATGGT
TTCTTAGACGTCAGGTGGCACTTTTCGGGGAAATGTGCGCGGAACCCCTATTTGTTTATTTTTCTAAATA
CATTCAAATATGTATCCGCTCATGAGACAATAACCCTGATAAATGCTTCAATAATATTGAAAAAGGAAGA
GTATGAGTATTCAACATTTCCGTGTCGCCCTTATTCCCTTTTTTGCGGCATTTTGCCTTCCTGTTTTTGC
TCACCCAGAAACGCTGGTGAAAGTAAAAGATGCTGAAGATCAGTTGGGTGCACGAGTGGGTTACATCGAA
CTGGATCTCAACAGCGGTAAGATCCTTGAGAGTTTTCGCCCCGAAGAACGTTTTCCAATGATGAGCACTT
TTAAAGTTCTGCTATGTGGCGCGGTATTATCCCGTATTGACGCCGGGCAAGAGCAACTCGGTCGCCGCAT
ACACTATTCTCAGAATGACTTGGTTGAGTACTCACCAGTCACAGAAAAGCATCTTACGGATGGCATGACA
GTAAGAGAATTATGCAGTGCTGCCATAACCATGAGTGATAACACTGCGGCCAACTTACTTCTGACAACGA
TCGGAGGACCGAAGGAGCTAACCGCTTTTTTGCACAACATGGGGGATCATGTAACTCGCCTTGATCGTTG
GGAACCGGAGCTGAATGAAGCCATACCAAACGACGAGCGTGACACCACGATGCCTGTAGCAATGGCAACA
ACGTTGCGCAAACTATTAACTGGCGAACTACTTACTCTAGCTTCCCGGCAACAATTAATAGACTGGATGG
AGGCGGATAAAGTTGCAGGACCACTTCTGCGCTCGGCCCTTCCGGCTGGCTGGTTTATTGCTGATAAATC
TGGAGCCGGTGAGCGTGGGTCTCGCGGTATCATTGCAGCACTGGGGCCAGATGGTAAGCCCTCCCGTATC
GTAGTTATCTACACGACGGGGAGTCAGGCAACTATGGATGAACGAAATAGACAGATCGCTGAGATAGGTG
CCTCACTGATTAAGCATTGGTAACTGTCAGACCAAGTTTACTCATATATACTTTAGATTGATTTAAAACT
TCATTTTTAATTTAAAAGGATCTAGGTGAAGATCCTTTTTGATAATCTCATGACCAAAATCCCTTAACGT
GAGTTTTCGTTCCACTGAGCGTCAGACCCCGTAGAAAAGATCAAAGGATCTTCTTGAGATCCTTTTTTTC
TGCGCGTAATCTGCTGCTTGCAAACAAAAAAACCACCGCTACCAGCGGTGGTTTGTTTGCCGGATCAAGA
GCTACCAACTCTTTTTCCGAAGGTAACTGGCTTCAGCAGAGCGCAGATACCAAATACTGTTCTTCTAGTG
TAGCCGTAGTTAGGCCACCACTTCAAGAACTCTGTAGCACCGCCTACATACCTCGCTCTGCTAATCCTGT
TACCAGTGGCTGCTGCCAGTGGCGATAAGTCGTGTCTTACCGGGTTGGACTCAAGACGATAGTTACCGGA
TAAGGCGCAGCGGTCGGGCTGAACGGGGGGTTCGTGCACACAGCCCAGCTTGGAGCGAACGACCTACACC
GAACTGAGATACCTACAGCGTGAGCTATGAGAAAGCGCCACGCTTCCCGAAGGGAGAAAGGCGGACAGGT
ATCCGGTAAGCGGCAGGGTCGGAACAGGAGAGCGCACGAGGGAGCTTCCAGGGGGAAACGCCTGGTATCT
TTATAGTCCTGTCGGGTTTCGCCACCTCTGACTTGAGCGTCGATTTTTGTGATGCTCGTCAGGGGGGCGG
AGCCTATGGAAAAACGCCAGCAACGCGGCCTTTTTACGGTTCCTGGCCTTTTGCTGGCCTTTTGCTCACA
TGTTCTTTCCTGCGTTATCCCCTGATTCTGTGGATAACCGTATTACCGCCTTTGAGTGAGCTGATACCGC
TCGCCGCAGCCGAACGACCGAGCGCAGCGAGTCAGTGAGCGAGGAAGCGGAAGAGCGCCCAATACGCAAA
CCGCCTCTCCCCGCGCGTTGGCCGATTCATTAATGCAGCTGTGGAATGTGTGTCAGTTAGGGTGTGGAAA
GTCCCCAGGCTCCCCAGCAGGCAGAAGTATGCAAAGCATGCATCTCAATTAGTCAGCAACCAGGTGTGGA
AAGTCCCCAGGCTCCCCAGCAGGCAGAAGTATGCAAAGCATGCATCTCAATTAGTCAGCAACCATAGTCC
CGCCCCTAACTCCGCCCATCCCGCCCCTAACTCCGCCCAGTTCCGCCCATTCTCCGCCCCATGGCTGACT
AATTTTTTTTATTTATGCAGAGGCCGAGGCCGCCTCGGCCTCTGAGCTATTCCAGAAGTAGTGAGGAGGC
TTTTTTGGAGGCCTAGGCTTTTGCAAAAAGCTTGGACACAAGACAGGCTTGCGAGATATGTTTGAGAATA
CCACTTTATCCCGCGTCAGGGAGAGGCAGTGCGTAAAAAGACGCGGACTCATGTGAAATACTGGTTTTTA
GTGCGCCAGATCTCTATAATCTCGCGCAACCTATTTTCCCCTCGAACACTTTTTAAGCCGTAGATAAACA
GGCTGGGACACTTCACATGAGCGAAAAATACATCGTCACCTGGGACATGTTGCAGATCCATGCACGTAAA
CTCGCAAGCCGACTGATGCCTTCTGAACAATGGAAAGGCATTATTGCCGTAAGCCGTGGCGGTCTGTACC
GGGTGCGTTACTGGCGCGTGAACTGGGTATTCGTCATGTCGATACCGTTTGTATTTCCAGCTACGATCAC
GACAACCAGCGCGAGCTTAAAGTGCTGAAACGCGCAGAAGGCGATGGCGAAGGCTTCATCGTTATTGATG
ACCTGGTGGATACCGGTGGTACTGCGGTTGCGATTCGTGAAATGTATCCAAAAGCGCACTTTGTCACCAT
CTTCGCAAAACCGGCTGGTCGTCCGCTGGTTGATGACTATGTTGTTGATATCCCGCAAGATACCTGGATT
GAACAGCCGTGGGATATGGGCGTCGTATTCGTCCCGCCAATCTCCGGTCGCTAATCTTTTCAACGCCTGG
CACTGCCGGGCGTTGTTCTTTTTAACTTCAGGCGGGTTACAATAGTTTCCAGTAAGTATTCTGGAGGCTG
CATCCATGACACAGGCAAACCTGAGCGAAACCCTGTTCAAACCCCGCTTTAAACATCCTGAAACCTCGAC
GCTAGTCCGCCGCTTTAATCACGGCGCACAACCGCCTGTGCAGTCGGCCCTTGATGGTAAAACCATCCCT
CACTGGTATCGCATGATTAACCGTCTGATGTGGATCTGGCGCGGCATTGACCCACGCGAAATCCTCGACG
TCCAGGCACGTATTGTGATGAGCGATGCCGAACGTACCGACGATGATTTATACGATACGGTGATTGGCTA
CCGTGGCGGCAACTGGATTTATGAGTGGGCCCCGGATCTTTGTGAAGGAACCTTACTTCTGTGGTGTGAC
ATAATTGGACAAACTACCTACAGAGATTTAAAGCTCTAAGGTAAATATAAAATTTTTAAGTGTATAATGT
GTTAAACTACTGATTCTAATTGTTTGTGTATTTTAGATTCCAACCTATGGAACTGATGAATGGGAGCAGT
GGTGGAATGCCTTTAATGAGGAAAACCTGTTTTGCTCAGAAGAAATGCCATCTAGTGATGATGAGGCTAC
TGCTGACTCTCAACATTCTACTCCTCCAAAAAAGAAGAGAAAGGTAGAAGACCCCAAGGACTTTCCTTCA
GAATTGCTAAGTTTTTTGAGTCATGCTGTGTTTAGTAATAGAACTCTTGCTTGCTTTGCTATTTACACCA
CAAAGGAAAAAGCTGCACTGCTATACAAGAAAATTATGGAAAAATATTCTGTAACCTTTATAAGTAGGCA
TAACAGTTATAATCATAACATACTGTTTTTTCTTACTCCACACAGGCATAGAGTGTCTGCTATTAATAAC
TATGCTCAAAAATTGTGTACCTTTAGCTTTTTAATTTGTAAAGGGGTTAATAAGGAATATTTGATGTATA
GTGCCTTGACTAGAGATCATAATCAGCCATACCACATTTGTAGAGGTTTTACTTGCTTTAAAAAACCTCC
CACACCTCCCCCTGAACCTGAAACATAAAATGAATGCAATTGTTGTTGTTAACTTGTTTATTGCAGCTTA
TAATGGTTACAAATAAAGCAATAGCATCACAAATTTCACAAATAAAGCATTTTTTTCACTGCATTCTAGT
TGTGGTTTGTCCAAACTCATCAATGTATCTTATCATGTCTGGATCAACTGGATAACTCAAGCTAACCAAA
ATCATCCCAAACTTCCCACCCCATACCCTATTACCACTGCCAATTACCTGTGGTTTCATTTACTCTAAAC
CTGTGATTCCTCTGAATTATTTTCATTTTAAAGAAATTGTATTTGTTAAATATGTACTACAAACTTAGTA
GTTGGAAGGGCTAATTCACTCCCAAAGAAGACAAGATATCCTTGATCTGTGGATCTACCACACACAAGGC
TACTTCCCTGATTAGCAGAACTACACACCAGGGCCAGGGGTCAGATATCCACTGACCTTTGGATGGTGCT
ACAAGCTAGTACCAGTTGAGCCAGATAAGGTAGAAGAGGCCAATAAAGGAGAGAACACCAGCTTGTTACA
CCCTGTGAGCCTGCATGGGATGGATGACCCGGAGAGAGAAGTGTTAGAGTGGAGGTTTGACAGCCGCCTA
GCATTTCATCACGTGGCCCGAGAGCTGCATCCGGAGTACTTCAAGAACTGC
Features (pLannotate 1.2.2; 32 found; start..end, strand, type, name):
     48..305     +  LTR            5' LTR (truncated): truncated 5' long terminal repeat (LTR) from HIV-1
    352..477     +  misc_feature   HIV-1 Ψ: packaging signal of human immunodeficiency virus type 1
    461..799     +  CDS            HIV-1 gag (fragment): gag protein from human immunodeficiency virus 1; gag
    974..1207    +  misc_feature   RRE: The Rev response element (RRE) of HIV-1 allows for Rev-dependent mRNA export from the nucleus to the cytoplasm.
   1584..1684    +  CDS            Rev (fragment): human immunodeficiency virus 1 (HIV-1) Rev protein; rev; enhances nuclear export of unspliced and incompletely spliced viral mRNAs
   1721..1838    +  misc_feature   cPPT/CTS: central polypurine tract and central termination sequence of HIV-1
   1875..1907    -  misc_feature   MCS (fragment): pBluescript multiple cloning site
   1991..2398    +  promoter       SFFV promoter: spleen focus-forming virus long terminal repeat (LTR) promoter
   2461..2491    +  misc_feature   MCS (fragment): pUC18/19 multiple cloning site
   2492..2510    +  misc_feature   MCS (fragment): pBluescript multiple cloning site
   2510..3015    +  misc_feature   WPRE (fragment): woodchuck hepatitis virus posttranscriptional regulatory element
   3008..4194    +  promoter       UbC promoter: human ubiquitin C promoter
   4294..4362    +  CDS            nef (fragment): NEF_HV1Z2 - Experimental evidence at protein level: Swiss-Prot protein existence level 1. Extracellular Nef protein targets CD4(+) T-lymphocytes for apoptosis by interacting with CXCR4 surface receptors. From Human immunodeficiency virus type 1 group M subtype D (isolate Z2/CDC-Z34) (HIV-1).
   4364..4597    +  LTR            3' LTR (ΔU3): self-inactivating 3' long terminal repeat (LTR) from HIV-1
   4622..4640    -  promoter       SP6 promoter: promoter for bacteriophage SP6 RNA polymerase
   4868..5147    +  CDS            TcR (fragment): tetracycline efflux protein; tet; confers resistance to tetracycline
   5148..5196    -  misc_feature   bom (fragment): basis of mobility region from pBR322
   5298..5333    -  CDS            rop (fragment): Rop protein, which maintains plasmids at low copy number; rop
   5428..5532    +  promoter       AmpR promoter: bla
   5533..6393    +  CDS            AmpR: β-lactamase; bla; confers resistance to ampicillin, carbenicillin, and related antibiotics
   6564..7152    +  rep_origin     ori: high-copy-number ColE1/pMB1/pBR322/pUC origin of replication
   7335..7391    +  CDS            lacI (fragment): lac repressor; lacI; The lac repressor binds to the lac operator to inhibit transcription in E. coli. This inhibition can be relieved by adding lactose or isopropyl-β-D-thiogalactopyranoside (IPTG).
   7398..7727    +  promoter       SV40 promoter: SV40 enhancer and early promoter
   7927..8046    +  CDS            gpt (fragment): XGPT_ECOLI - Also known as gpp, gxu. Experimental evidence at protein level: Swiss-Prot protein existence level 1. Purine salvage pathway enzyme that catalyzes the transfer of the ribosyl-5-phosphate group from 5-phospho-alpha-D-ribose 1- diphosphate (PRPP) to the N9 position of the 6-oxopurines guanine and xanthine to form the corresponding ribonucleotides GMP (guanosine 5'- monophosphate) and XMP (xanthosine 5'-monophosphate), with the release of PPi. To a lesser extent, also acts on hypoxanthine (PubMed:9100006, PubMed:3886014). Does not ribophosphorylate adenine (PubMed:3886014). From Esch
   8046..8381    +  CDS            gpt (fragment): XGPT_ECOLI - Also known as gpp, gxu. Experimental evidence at protein level: Swiss-Prot protein existence level 1. Purine salvage pathway enzyme that catalyzes the transfer of the ribosyl-5-phosphate group from 5-phospho-alpha-D-ribose 1- diphosphate (PRPP) to the N9 position of the 6-oxopurines guanine and xanthine to form the corresponding ribonucleotides GMP (guanosine 5'- monophosphate) and XMP (xanthosine 5'-monophosphate), with the release of PPi. To a lesser extent, also acts on hypoxanthine (PubMed:9100006, PubMed:3886014). Does not ribophosphorylate adenine (PubMed:3886014). From Esch
   8476..8781    +  CDS            frsA (fragment): FRSA_ECOLI - Also known as yafA. Experimental evidence at protein level: Swiss-Prot protein existence level 1. Catalyzes the hydrolysis of esters (PubMed:15808744). Displays esterase activity toward pNP-butyrate (PubMed:15808744). May stimulate mixed-acid fermentation by acting as a fermentation/respiration switch that down-regulates respiration and up- regulates fermentation rates (PubMed:15169777). From Escherichia coli (strain K12).
   8785..8859    +  CDS            small t antigen (fragment): SV40 (simian virus 40) small t antigen
   8861..8926    +  intron         small t intron: SV40 (simian virus 40) small t antigen intron
   9056..9076    +  CDS            SV40 NLS: nuclear localization signal of SV40 (simian virus 40) large T antigen
   9395..9478    +  CDS            large T antigen (fragment): large T antigen from SV40 (simian virus 40)
   9501..9635    +  polyA_signal   SV40 poly(A) signal: SV40 polyadenylation signal
   9803..10131   +  LTR            3' LTR (fragment): 3' long terminal repeat (LTR) from HIV-1
