[The description below was written by a language model from this plasmid's Addgene catalogue record and pLannotate feature annotations shown in this document.]
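Description:
pLV-SFFV-MCS-WPRE-UbC-MCS is an empty dual-promoter lentiviral transfer vector built on the pHRsinUbEm backbone, intended for cloning two separate transgenes and delivering them together into mammalian cells. It is maintained in E. coli through a high-copy ColE1/pUC-type origin and selected with ampicillin via the β-lactamase gene. A recombination-reduced strain is listed for propagation, which is usual for plasmids carrying repeated LTR sequences.

The viral portion contains the HIV-1 elements needed for packaging and transduction. These are a 5' LTR (annotated in two pieces because the circular sequence is numbered across it), the Ψ packaging signal with a short gag fragment, the Rev response element for nuclear export of the genomic RNA, the cPPT/CTS that aids nuclear import, and a ΔU3 self-inactivating 3' LTR that silences LTR promoter activity after integration. Between these lie two expression units in tandem. The spleen focus-forming virus (SFFV) promoter drives a short polylinker, followed by a WPRE (annotated as a partial match) that enhances transcript stability and expression. Immediately downstream, the human ubiquitin C (UbC) promoter drives a second cloning site. That second polylinker is not separately annotated in the feature table, but it would fall in the short gap between the UbC promoter and the 3' LTR. Neither site holds a coding insert.

The remaining annotations are outside the LTRs: an SV40 promoter, gpt fragments, SV40 small t intron and poly(A) signal, and tetracycline-resistance, rop and bom fragments. They appear to be backbone remnants from older pHR-type vectors and are not packaged. The vector is suited to co-expressing two genes from independent promoters in a single lentivirus. The record notes that part of the plasmid derives from a commercially built construct.
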