Addgene plasmid #211798: pLV-SFFV-MCS-WPRE-UbC-MCS
Purpose: Lentiviral vector plasmid containing a multiple cloning site (MCS) under the spleen focus-forming virus (SFFV) promoter and another multiple cloning site (MCS) under the Ubiquitin C (UbC) promoter
Depositing lab: Richard Eva & Bart Nieuwenhuis. Depositing organization: University of Cambridge.
Backbone
  Vector backbone: pHRsinUbEm
  Vector type: Mammalian Expression, Lentiviral
Growth in bacteria
  Bacterial resistance: Ampicillin, 100 μg/mL
  Growth temperature: 37°C
  Growth strain: NEB Stable
  Copy number: High Copy
Gene/Insert 1
  Gene/Insert name: multiple cloning site
  Species: Synthetic
  Promoter: SFFV
  Cloning method: Unknown
  Sequencing primers: 5′ n/a
Gene/Insert 2
  Gene/Insert name: multiple cloning site
  Species: Synthetic
  Promoter: UbC
  Cloning method: Unknown
  Sequencing primers: 5′ n/a
Resource information
  A portion of this plasmid was derived from a plasmid made by: VectorBuilder
Terms and licenses: Academic/Nonprofit Terms; Industry Terms: Not Available to Industry
How to cite: pLV-SFFV-MCS-WPRE-UbC-MCS was a gift from Richard Eva & Bart Nieuwenhuis (Addgene plasmid # 211798 ; http://n2t.net/addgene:211798 ; RRID:Addgene_211798)
